Addgene plasmid #82383: pCas15
Purpose: sgRNA targeting YFP (truncated to 18 bp) expressed from pJ23119 in the NS1 locus with kanamycin resistance
Depositing lab: Brian Pfleger. Depositing organization: University of Wisconsin, Madison. Publication: CRISPR interference as a titratable, trans-acting regulatory tool for metabolic engineering in the cyanobacterium Synechococcus sp. strain PCC 7002. Gordon GC, Korosh TC, Cameron JC, Markley AL, Begemann MB, Pfleger BF. Metab Eng. 2016 Jul 29. pii: S1096-7176(16)30062-3. doi: 10.1016/j.ymben.2016.07.007. PubMed 27481676.
Backbone
  Vector backbone: pUC19
  Total vector size (bp): 5536
Growth in bacteria
  Bacterial resistance: Ampicillin, 100 μg/mL
  Growth temperature: 37°C
  Growth strain: DH5alpha
  Copy number: High Copy
Gene/Insert
  Gene/Insert name: gRNA
  gRNA/shRNA sequence: YFP
  Promoter: PJ23119
  Cloning method: Gibson Cloning
  Sequencing primers: 5′ TTGGGTAACGCCAGGGT; 3′ GCTTCCGGCTCGTATGTTGTG
Terms and licenses: Academic/Nonprofit Terms; Industry Terms: Not Available to Industry
How to cite: pCas15 was a gift from Brian Pfleger (Addgene plasmid # 82383 ; http://n2t.net/addgene:82383 ; RRID:Addgene_82383)
