[The description below was written by a language model from this plasmid's Addgene catalogue record, the feature table of its GenBank file and pLannotate feature annotations shown in this document.]
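Description:
pCas15 is a pUC19-based integration plasmid (about 5.5 kb) that delivers a single guide RNA cassette into the chromosome of the cyanobacterium Synechococcus sp. PCC 7002. It is maintained in E. coli as a high-copy plasmid through the pMB1/pUC origin and selected with ampicillin via the backbone beta-lactamase gene. Remnants of the pUC19 lacZα region and lac promoter/operator flank the inserted segment, which was assembled by Gibson cloning.

The payload sits between two homology arms labelled NS1 Top and NS1 Bottom. These arms carry sequence from the neighbouring loci SYNPCC7002_A0935 and SYNPCC7002_A0936 and direct double-crossover recombination into the NS1 neutral site. Between the arms, the strong constitutive synthetic promoter J23119 drives an sgRNA made up of an 18 bp specificity-determining region against YFP (truncated from the usual 20 bp), the Cas9-binding handle and the S. pyogenes terminator. A short spacer carried over from the original CRISPRi design and an rrnB terminator region follow the sgRNA. The automated annotation matches the targeting region to an mVenus fragment, which is consistent with a YFP-directed guide. The other small "CDS fragment" hits in this area appear to be incidental matches. Downstream lies a kanamycin resistance cassette (aph(3')-Ia), which provides selection for integrants in the cyanobacterium.

The plasmid encodes no Cas9 or dCas9, so that protein must be supplied separately. According to the associated publication, the construct belongs to a CRISPR interference toolkit for titratable, trans-acting gene repression in PCC 7002. The shortened guide against a YFP reporter was presumably used to examine how guide length affects the level of knockdown, though the record does not say so explicitly.
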