LOCUS       Exported 5536 bp ds-DNA circular SYN 24-MAR-2016
DEFINITION  synthetic circular DNA
ACCESSION   .
VERSION     .
KEYWORDS    pCas15
SOURCE      synthetic DNA construct
  ORGANISM  synthetic DNA construct
REFERENCE   1 (bases 1 to 5536)
  AUTHORS   .
  TITLE     Direct Submission
  JOURNAL   Exported Thursday, Mar 24, 2016 from SnapGene 3.1.1
            http://www.snapgene.com
COMMENT     LOCUS pUC19 2686 bp DNA circular 18-OCT-2007
DEFINITION  Cloning vector pUC19, complete sequence.
ACCESSION
VERSION
KEYWORDS    .
SOURCE      Cloning vector pUC19
  ORGANISM  Cloning vector pUC19 other sequences; artificial sequences; vectors.
REFERENCE   1 (bases 1 to 2686)
  AUTHORS   New England Biolabs.
  TITLE     Direct Submission
  JOURNAL   Submitted (18-OCT-2007) Research Department, New England Biolabs,
            240 County Road, Ipswich, MA 01938, USA
COMMENT     See also GenBank accession L09137.
FEATURES             Location/Qualifiers
     source          1..5536
                     /organism="synthetic DNA construct"
                     /mol_type="other DNA"
     CDS             complement(146..397)
                     /codon_start=1
                     /note="beta-galactosidase alpha fragment"
                     /translation="SLAVVLQRRDWENPGVTQLNRLAAHPPFASWRNSEEARTDRPSQQ
                     LRSLNGEWRLMRYFLLTHLCGISHRIWCTLSTICSDAA"
     misc_feature    397..1276
                     /note="NS1 Top"
     gene            397..1014
                     /note="SYNPCC7002_A0935"
     promoter        1285..1319
                     /note="pJ23119"
     misc_feature    1321..1338
                     /note="18 bp Specificity Determining Region"
                     /note="20 bp Specificity Determining Region"
     misc_feature    1339..1380
                     /note="cas9 Handle"
     misc_feature    1381..1421
                     /note="S. pyogenes terminator"
     misc_feature    1422..1522
                     /note="Spacer Included in Qi et. al. 2013"
                     /note="Spacer Included in Qi et. al. 2013 ""Repurposing
                     CRISPR..."""
     terminator      1523..1788
                     /note="rrnB_terminator"
     misc_feature    1789..2789
                     /note="KanR Cassette"
     CDS             1890..2705
                     /note="KanR"
     misc_feature    2791..3301
                     /note="NS1 Bottom"
     gene            complement(2881..3273)
                     /note="SYNPCC7002_A0936"
     rep_origin      complement(3717..4305)
                     /direction=LEFT
                     /note="pMB1 origin of replication"
                     /note="pMB1 origin of replication (counter-clockwise)
                     (RNAII -35 to RNA/DNA switch point)"
     misc_RNA        complement(3717..4269)
                     /note="RNAII transcript (complementary strand)"
     -35_signal      4123..4128
                     /note="RNAI promoter (clockwise); TTGAAG"
     -10_signal      4145..4150
                     /note="RNAI promoter (clockwise); GCTACA"
     misc_RNA        4159..4266
                     /note="RNAI transcript"
     -10_signal      complement(4279..4284)
                     /note="RNAII promoter"
                     /note="RNAII promoter (counter-clockwise); CGTAAT"
     -35_signal      complement(4300..4305)
                     /note="RNAII promoter"
                     /note="RNAII promoter (counter-clockwise); TTGAGA"
     CDS             complement(4476..5336)
                     /codon_start=1
                     /note="beta-lactamase"
                     /note="ampR (confers resistance to ampicillin)"
                     /translation="MSIQHFRVALIPFFAAFCLPVFAHPETLVKVKDAEDQLGARVGYI
                     ELDLNSGKILESFRPEERFPMMSTFKVLLCGAVLSRIDAGQEQLGRRIHYSQNDLVEYS
                     PVTEKHLTDGMTVRELCSAAITMSDNTAANLLLTTIGGPKELTAFLHNMGDHVTRLDRW
                     EPELNEAIPNDERDTTMPVAMATTLRKLLTGELLTLASRQQLIDWMEADKVAGPLLRSA
                     LPAGWFIADKSGAGERGSRGIIAALGPDGKPSRIVVIYTTGSQATMDERNRQIAEIGAS
                     LIKHW"
     -10_signal      complement(5380..5385)
                     /note="bla promoter (counter-clockwise); GAGACA"
     -35_signal      complement(5401..5406)
                     /note="bla promoter (counter-clockwise); TTCAAA"
ORIGIN
        1 tcgcgcgttt cggtgatgac ggtgaaaacc tctgacacat gcagctcccg gagacggtca
       61 cagcttgtct gtaagcggat gccgggagca gacaagcccg tcagggcgcg tcagcgggtg
      121 ttggcgggtg tcggggctgg cttaactatg cggcatcaga gcagattgta ctgagagtgc
      181 accatatgcg gtgtgaaata ccgcacagat gcgtaaggag aaaataccgc atcaggcgcc
      241 attcgccatt caggctgcgc aactgttggg aagggcgatc ggtgcgggcc tcttcgctat
      301 tacgccagct ggcgaaaggg ggatgtgctg caaggcgatt aagttgggta acgccagggt
      361 tttcccagtc acgacgttgt aaaacgacgg ccagtgatgt ttggtcgaaa attcttcaca
      421 cttttaacgg ctgtctccac agtgttcctg actcctattt acggagcggc tcaaacgatg
      481 caagatcaaa gtaatacgat gaataatgaa aattcattgg ggaatagtgc gactggggta
      541 gtcaaccaaa ccgctgtgta caacttaggt caaagtgcca cctacggttt tagagggatc
      601 gtttgtcccc gcccttcctt tgtgctcagt ggctctgcaa atggcaatac atttgatggg
      661 gagagttcaa attcctacgc tctttccggt gccattattg tgcccctcgg tggtcaagtg
      721 ggcagcaact gtagagattt cagcactacc ctactggaaa gagaacaagc cgaattagca
      781 aagtttcaaa tccaatcttc agcggaaaca gtcaaacttt gtgctgacat gatttcttca
      841 ggcattcaag tagatccaga ggtttatcca gtactggcgc ggcaatgttc tgcagttcgg
      901 ttggtttcac aaggacgggc ttctagcaca aatgaagccc gacaaaatga atcgactcac
      961 aataagctag atgatgatgt agaattgtct gctaattact taaaaactga gtaaatataa
     1021 tattttgaat agtgaggaaa aatatctcaa aggctatatg aaaataaaaa aagagcggct
     1081 aaaaaatctt cagcttacag tgacgcctgt ctttgcattc taaagcacta aaacacagtc
     1141 gtttttttac tgactccaag tgtttttatt actatactta gaaattcgtc aaataggcat
     1201 gaaattgctg tattaaaata tcctactgta tcttttagtt cacactattt ttcttgagtt
     1261 aattttgtat caataacgga attcttgaca gctagctcag tcctaggtat aatgctagct
     1321 catcgccctc gccctcgcgt tttagagcta gaaatagcaa gttaaaataa ggctagtccg
     1381 ttatcaactt gaaaaagtgg caccgagtcg gtgctttttt tgaagcttgg gcccgaacaa
     1441 aaactcatct cagaagagga tctgaatagc gccgtcgacc atcatcatca tcatcattga
     1501 gtttaaacgg tctccagctt ggctgttttg gcggatgaga gaagattttc agcctgatac
     1561 agattaaatc agaacgcaga agcggtctga taaaacagaa tttgcctggc ggcagtagcg
     1621 cggtggtccc acctgacccc atgccgaact cagaagtgaa acgccgtagc gccgatggta
     1681 gtgtggggtc tccccatgcg agagtaggga actgccaggc atcaaataaa acgaaaggct
     1741 cagtcgaaag actgggcctt tcgttttatc tgttgtttgt cggtgaacta cggggtctga
     1801 cgctcagtgg aacgaaaact cacgttaagg gattttggtc atgaacaata aaactgtctg
     1861 cttacataaa cagtaataca aggggtgtta tgagccatat tcaacgggaa acgtcttgct
     1921 ctaggccgcg attaaattcc aacatggatg ctgatttata tgggtataaa tgggctcgcg
     1981 ataatgtcgg gcaatcaggt gcgacaatct atcgattgta tgggaagccc gatgcgccag
     2041 agttgtttct gaaacatggc aaaggtagcg ttgccaatga tgttacagat gagatggtca
     2101 gactaaactg gctgacggaa tttatgcctc ttccgaccat caagcatttt atccgtactc
     2161 ctgatgatgc atggttactc accactgcga tccccgggaa aacagcattc caggtattag
     2221 aagaatatcc tgattcaggt gaaaatattg ttgatgcgct ggcagtgttc ctgcgccggt
     2281 tgcattcgat tcctgtttgt aattgtcctt ttaacagcga tcgcgtattt cgtctcgctc
     2341 aggcgcaatc acgaatgaat aacggtttgg ttgatgcgag tgattttgat gacgagcgta
     2401 atggctggcc tgttgaacaa gtctggaaag aaatgcataa acttttgcca ttctcaccgg
     2461 attcagtcgt cactcatggt gatttctcac ttgataacct tatttttgac gaggggaaat
     2521 taataggttg tattgatgtt ggacgagtcg gaatcgcaga ccgataccag gatcttgcca
     2581 tcctatggaa ctgcctcggt gagttttctc cttcattaca gaaacggctt tttcaaaaat
     2641 atggtattga taatcctgat atgaataaat tgcagtttca tttgatgctc gatgagtttt
     2701 tctaagaatt aattcatgag cggatacata tttgaatgta tttagaaaaa taaacaaata
     2761 ggggttccgc gcacatttcc ccgaaaaggt ggatccgaaa ataaagtcaa agtgcttcta
     2821 taatttaaga tctattttta aacagtacag ctttacagaa agaaaaacca gaagggacgc
     2881 ctattttatc tcgttttctt cccagagtag caggacattt ttttctgtaa aagcagagca
     2941 atttgtactg aaatcattat caataatgac attagattct tcgatcaaga catctgtacc
     3001 gttgcttata tctgcttcag agcctaatac aatggggtat tgtggttgtt gacatgcagc
     3061 attaacgagt actttgactg ggaatacaac cgaatcatcg ctataggtgt agacattggc
     3121 gtggtagtaa taggtatagt catcatagtc gtaattatat tcataaccat accgatactg
     3181 gtaatcaaaa tcaataaata caggttcact ttttgcctgt tgaacaacga taaatgatag
     3241 accactaagg gctgctgtaa acagtttatt cattttgctt tctccatccc ttgacttaat
     3301 ttggcgtaat catggtcata gctgtttcct gtgtgaaatt gttatccgct cacaattcca
     3361 cacaacatac gagccggaag cataaagtgt aaagcctggg gtgcctaatg agtgagctaa
     3421 ctcacattaa ttgcgttgcg ctcactgccc gctttccagt cgggaaacct gtcgtgccag
     3481 ctgcattaat gaatcggcca acgcgcgggg agaggcggtt tgcgtattgg gcgctcttcc
     3541 gcttcctcgc tcactgactc gctgcgctcg gtcgttcggc tgcggcgagc ggtatcagct
     3601 cactcaaagg cggtaatacg gttatccaca gaatcagggg ataacgcagg aaagaacatg
     3661 tgagcaaaag gccagcaaaa ggccaggaac cgtaaaaagg ccgcgttgct ggcgtttttc
     3721 cataggctcc gcccccctga cgagcatcac aaaaatcgac gctcaagtca gaggtggcga
     3781 aacccgacag gactataaag ataccaggcg tttccccctg gaagctccct cgtgcgctct
     3841 cctgttccga ccctgccgct taccggatac ctgtccgcct ttctcccttc gggaagcgtg
     3901 gcgctttctc atagctcacg ctgtaggtat ctcagttcgg tgtaggtcgt tcgctccaag
     3961 ctgggctgtg tgcacgaacc ccccgttcag cccgaccgct gcgccttatc cggtaactat
     4021 cgtcttgagt ccaacccggt aagacacgac ttatcgccac tggcagcagc cactggtaac
     4081 aggattagca gagcgaggta tgtaggcggt gctacagagt tcttgaagtg gtggcctaac
     4141 tacggctaca ctagaagaac agtatttggt atctgcgctc tgctgaagcc agttaccttc
     4201 ggaaaaagag ttggtagctc ttgatccggc aaacaaacca ccgctggtag cggtggtttt
     4261 tttgtttgca agcagcagat tacgcgcaga aaaaaaggat ctcaagaaga tcctttgatc
     4321 ttttctacgg ggtctgacgc tcagtggaac gaaaactcac gttaagggat tttggtcatg
     4381 agattatcaa aaaggatctt cacctagatc cttttaaatt aaaaatgaag ttttaaatca
     4441 atctaaagta tatatgagta aacttggtct gacagttacc aatgcttaat cagtgaggca
     4501 cctatctcag cgatctgtct atttcgttca tccatagttg cctgactccc cgtcgtgtag
     4561 ataactacga tacgggaggg cttaccatct ggccccagtg ctgcaatgat accgcgagac
     4621 ccacgctcac cggctccaga tttatcagca ataaaccagc cagccggaag ggccgagcgc
     4681 agaagtggtc ctgcaacttt atccgcctcc atccagtcta ttaattgttg ccgggaagct
     4741 agagtaagta gttcgccagt taatagtttg cgcaacgttg ttgccattgc tacaggcatc
     4801 gtggtgtcac gctcgtcgtt tggtatggct tcattcagct ccggttccca acgatcaagg
     4861 cgagttacat gatcccccat gttgtgcaaa aaagcggtta gctccttcgg tcctccgatc
     4921 gttgtcagaa gtaagttggc cgcagtgtta tcactcatgg ttatggcagc actgcataat
     4981 tctcttactg tcatgccatc cgtaagatgc ttttctgtga ctggtgagta ctcaaccaag
     5041 tcattctgag aatagtgtat gcggcgaccg agttgctctt gcccggcgtc aatacgggat
     5101 aataccgcgc cacatagcag aactttaaaa gtgctcatca ttggaaaacg ttcttcgggg
     5161 cgaaaactct caaggatctt accgctgttg agatccagtt cgatgtaacc cactcgtgca
     5221 cccaactgat cttcagcatc ttttactttc accagcgttt ctgggtgagc aaaaacagga
     5281 aggcaaaatg ccgcaaaaaa gggaataagg gcgacacgga aatgttgaat actcatactc
     5341 ttcctttttc aatattattg aagcatttat cagggttatt gtctcatgag cggatacata
     5401 tttgaatgta tttagaaaaa taaacaaata ggggttccgc gcacatttcc ccgaaaagtg
     5461 ccacctgacg tctaagaaac cattattatc atgacattaa cctataaaaa taggcgtatc
     5521 acgaggccct ttcgtc
//
