Features (pLannotate 1.2.2; 18 found; start..end, strand, type, name):
    137..236     +  misc_feature   bom (fragment): basis of mobility region from pBR322
    242..397     -  CDS            lacZα (fragment): LacZα fragment of β-galactosidase; lacZ fragment
   1285..1319    +  promoter       J23119 promoter: bacterial promoter (Registry of Standard Biological Parts BBa J23119)
   1321..1338    -  CDS            VN155(I152L) (fragment): improved N-terminal fragment of mVenus for use in bimolecular fluorescence complementation (BiFC) (Kodama and Hu, 2010)
   1339..1414    +  misc_RNA       gRNA scaffold: guide RNA scaffold for the Streptococcus pyogenes CRISPR/Cas9 system
   1480..1497    +  CDS            capTEV™ (fragment): composite tag for in vivo biotinylation, TEV protease cleavage, and 6xHis tagging
   1604..1719    +  ncRNA          5S rRNA: Accession: RF00001 - 5S ribosomal RNA
   1723..1769    +  terminator     rrnB T1 terminator: transcription terminator T1 from the E. coli rrnB gene
   1890..2705    +  CDS            KanR: aminoglycoside phosphotransferase; aph(3')-Ia; confers resistance to kanamycin in bacteria or G418 (Geneticin®) in eukaryotes
   2714..2771    -  promoter       AmpR promoter (fragment): bla
   3344..3360    -  protein_bind   lac operator: The lac repressor binds to the lac operator to inhibit transcription in E. coli. This inhibition can be relieved by adding lactose or isopropyl-β-D-thiogalactopyranoside (IPTG). lac repressor encoded by lacI
   3368..3398    -  promoter       lac promoter: promoter for the E. coli lac operon
   3413..3434    -  protein_bind   CAP binding site: CAP binding activates transcription in the presence of cAMP. E. coli catabolite activator protein
   3447..3539    -  CDS            lacI (fragment): lac repressor; lacI; The lac repressor binds to the lac operator to inhibit transcription in E. coli. This inhibition can be relieved by adding lactose or isopropyl-β-D-thiogalactopyranoside (IPTG).
   3722..4310    -  rep_origin     ori: high-copy-number ColE1/pMB1/pBR322/pUC origin of replication
   4481..5341    -  CDS            AmpR: β-lactamase; bla; confers resistance to ampicillin, carbenicillin, and related antibiotics
   5342..5446    -  promoter       AmpR promoter: bla
   5541..35      +  CDS            rop (fragment) (across the origin): Rop protein, which maintains plasmids at low copy number; rop
>Addgene plasmid #82383 | pCas15 | addgene full sequence | sequence record 163054 | Addgene NGS Result
TCGCGCGTTTCGGTGATGACGGTGAAAACCTCTGACACATGCAGCTCCCGGAGACGGTCACAGCTTGTCT
GTAAGCGGATGCCGGGAGCAGACAAGCCCGTCAGGGCGCGTCAGCGGGTGTTGGCGGGTGTCGGGGCTGG
CTTAACTATGCGGCATCAGAGCAGATTGTACTGAGAGTGCACCATATGCGGTGTGAAATACCGCACAGAT
GCGTAAGGAGAAAATACCGCATCAGGCGCCATTCGCCATTCAGGCTGCGCAACTGTTGGGAAGGGCGATC
GGTGCGGGCCTCTTCGCTATTACGCCAGCTGGCGAAAGGGGGATGTGCTGCAAGGCGATTAAGTTGGGTA
ACGCCAGGGTTTTCCCAGTCACGACGTTGTAAAACGACGGCCAGTGATGTTTGGTCGAAAATTCTTCACA
CTTTTAACGGCTGTCTCCACAGTGTTCCTGACTCCTATTTACGGAGCGGCTCAAACGATGCAAGATCAAA
GTAATACGATGAATAATGAAAATTCATTGGGGAATAGTGCGACTGGGGTAGTCAACCAAACCGCTGTGTA
CAACTTAGGTCAAAGTGCCACCTACGGTTTTAGAGGGATCGTTTGTCCCCGCCCTTCCTTTGTGCTCAGT
GGCTCTGCAAATGGCAATACATTTGATGGGGAGAGTTCAAATTCCTACGCTCTTTCCGGTGCCATTATTG
TGCCCCTCGGTGGTCAAGTGGGCAGCAACTGTAGAGATTTCAGCACTACCCTACTGGAAAGAGAACAAGC
CGAATTAGCAAAGTTTCAAATCCAATCTTCAGCGGAAACAGTCAAACTTTGTGCTGACATGATTTCTTCA
GGCATTCAAGTAGATCCAGAGGTTTATCCAGTACTGGCGCGGCAATGTTCTGCAGTTCGGTTGGTTTCAC
AAGGACGGGCTTCTAGCACAAATGAAGCCCGACAAAATGAATCGACTCACAATAAGCTAGATGATGATGT
AGAATTGTCTGCTAATTACTTAAAAACTGAGTAAATATAATATTTTGAATAGTGAGGAAAAATATCTCAA
AGGCTATATGAAAATAAAAAAAGAGCGGCTAAAAAATCTTCAGCTTACAGTGACGCCTGTCTTTGCATTC
TAAAGCACTAAAACACAGTCGTTTTTTTACTGACTCCAAGTGTTTTTATTACTATACTTAGAAATTCGTC
AAATAGGCATGAAATTGCTGTATTAAAATATCCTACTGTATCTTTTAGTTCACACTATTTTTCTTGAGTT
AATTTTGTATCAATAACGGAATTCTTGACAGCTAGCTCAGTCCTAGGTATAATGCTAGCTCATCGCCCTC
GCCCTCGCGTTTTAGAGCTAGAAATAGCAAGTTAAAATAAGGCTAGTCCGTTATCAACTTGAAAAAGTGG
CACCGAGTCGGTGCTTTTTTTGAAGCTTGGGCCCGAACAAAAACTCATCTCAGAAGAGGATCTGAATAGC
GCCGTCGACCATCATCATCATCATCATTGAGTTTAAACGGTCTCCAGCTTGGCTGTTTTGGCGGATGAGA
GAAGATTTTCAGCCTGATACAGATTAAATCAGAACGCAGAAGCGGTCTGATAAAACAGAATTTGCCTGGC
GGCAGTAGCGCGGTGGTCCCACCTGACCCCATGCCGAACTCAGAAGTGAAACGCCGTAGCGCCGATGGTA
GTGTGGGGTCTCCCCATGCGAGAGTAGGGAACTGCCAGGCATCAAATAAAACGAAAGGCTCAGTCGAAAG
ACTGGGCCTTTCGTTTTATCTGTTGTTTGTCGGTGAACTACGGGGTCTGACGCTCAGTGGAACGAAAACT
CACGTTAAGGGATTTTGGTCATGAACAATAAAACTGTCTGCTTACATAAACAGTAATACAAGGGGTGTTA
TGAGCCATATTCAACGGGAAACGTCTTGCTCTAGGCCGCGATTAAATTCCAACATGGATGCTGATTTATA
TGGGTATAAATGGGCTCGCGATAATGTCGGGCAATCAGGTGCGACAATCTATCGATTGTATGGGAAGCCC
GATGCGCCAGAGTTGTTTCTGAAACATGGCAAAGGTAGCGTTGCCAATGATGTTACAGATGAGATGGTCA
GACTAAACTGGCTGACGGAATTTATGCCTCTTCCGACCATCAAGCATTTTATCCGTACTCCTGATGATGC
ATGGTTACTCACCACTGCGATCCCCGGGAAAACAGCATTCCAGGTATTAGAAGAATATCCTGATTCAGGT
GAAAATATTGTTGATGCGCTGGCAGTGTTCCTGCGCCGGTTGCATTCGATTCCTGTTTGTAATTGTCCTT
TTAACAGCGATCGCGTATTTCGTCTCGCTCAGGCGCAATCACGAATGAATAACGGTTTGGTTGATGCGAG
TGATTTTGATGACGAGCGTAATGGCTGGCCTGTTGAACAAGTCTGGAAAGAAATGCATAAACTTTTGCCA
TTCTCACCGGATTCAGTCGTCACTCATGGTGATTTCTCACTTGATAACCTTATTTTTGACGAGGGGAAAT
TAATAGGTTGTATTGATGTTGGACGAGTCGGAATCGCAGACCGATACCAGGATCTTGCCATCCTATGGAA
CTGCCTCGGTGAGTTTTCTCCTTCATTACAGAAACGGCTTTTTCAAAAATATGGTATTGATAATCCTGAT
ATGAATAAATTGCAGTTTCATTTGATGCTCGATGAGTTTTTCTAAGAATTAATTCATGAGCGGATACATA
TTTGAATGTATTTAGAAAAATAAACAAATAGGGGTTCCGCGCACATTTCCCCGAAAAGGTGGATCCGAAA
ATAAAGTCAAAGTGCTTCTATAATTTAAGATCTATTTTTAAACAGTACAGCTTTACAGAAAGAAAAACCA
GAAGGGACGCCTATTTTATCTCGTTTTCTTCCCAGAGTAGCAGGACATTTTTTTCTGTAAAAGCAGAGCA
ATTTGTACTGAAATCATTATCAATAATGACATTAGATTCTTCGATCAAGACATCTGTACCGTTGCTTATA
TCTGCTTCAGAGCCTAATACAATGGGGTATTGTGGTTGTTGACATGCAGCATTAACGAGTACTTTGACTG
GGAATACAACCGAATCATCGCTATAGGTGTAGACATTGGCGTGGTAGTAATAGGTATAGTCATCATAGTC
GTAATTATATTCATAACCATACCGATACTGGTAATCAAAATCAATAAATACAGGTTCACTTTTTGCCTGT
TGAACAACGATAAATGATAGACCACTAAGGGCTGCTGTAAACAGTTTATTCATTTTGCTTTCTCCATCCC
TTGACTTAATTAAGCTTGGCGTAATCATGGTCATAGCTGTTTCCTGTGTGAAATTGTTATCCGCTCACAA
TTCCACACAACATACGAGCCGGAAGCATAAAGTGTAAAGCCTGGGGTGCCTAATGAGTGAGCTAACTCAC
ATTAATTGCGTTGCGCTCACTGCCCGCTTTCCAGTCGGGAAACCTGTCGTGCCAGCTGCATTAATGAATC
GGCCAACGCGCGGGGAGAGGCGGTTTGCGTATTGGGCGCTCTTCCGCTTCCTCGCTCACTGACTCGCTGC
GCTCGGTCGTTCGGCTGCGGCGAGCGGTATCAGCTCACTCAAAGGCGGTAATACGGTTATCCACAGAATC
AGGGGATAACGCAGGAAAGAACATGTGAGCAAAAGGCCAGCAAAAGGCCAGGAACCGTAAAAAGGCCGCG
TTGCTGGCGTTTTTCCATAGGCTCCGCCCCCCTGACGAGCATCACAAAAATCGACGCTCAAGTCAGAGGT
GGCGAAACCCGACAGGACTATAAAGATACCAGGCGTTTCCCCCTGGAAGCTCCCTCGTGCGCTCTCCTGT
TCCGACCCTGCCGCTTACCGGATACCTGTCCGCCTTTCTCCCTTCGGGAAGCGTGGCGCTTTCTCATAGC
TCACGCTGTAGGTATCTCAGTTCGGTGTAGGTCGTTCGCTCCAAGCTGGGCTGTGTGCACGAACCCCCCG
TTCAGCCCGACCGCTGCGCCTTATCCGGTAACTATCGTCTTGAGTCCAACCCGGTAAGACACGACTTATC
GCCACTGGCAGCAGCCACTGGTAACAGGATTAGCAGAGCGAGGTATGTAGGCGGTGCTACAGAGTTCTTG
AAGTGGTGGCCTAACTACGGCTACACTAGAAGAACAGTATTTGGTATCTGCGCTCTGCTGAAGCCAGTTA
CCTTCGGAAAAAGAGTTGGTAGCTCTTGATCCGGCAAACAAACCACCGCTGGTAGCGGTGGTTTTTTTGT
TTGCAAGCAGCAGATTACGCGCAGAAAAAAAGGATCTCAAGAAGATCCTTTGATCTTTTCTACGGGGTCT
GACGCTCAGTGGAACGAAAACTCACGTTAAGGGATTTTGGTCATGAGATTATCAAAAAGGATCTTCACCT
AGATCCTTTTAAATTAAAAATGAAGTTTTAAATCAATCTAAAGTATATATGAGTAAACTTGGTCTGACAG
TTACCAATGCTTAATCAGTGAGGCACCTATCTCAGCGATCTGTCTATTTCGTTCATCCATAGTTGCCTGA
CTCCCCGTCGTGTAGATAACTACGATACGGGAGGGCTTACCATCTGGCCCCAGTGCTGCAATGATACCGC
GAGACCCACGCTCACCGGCTCCAGATTTATCAGCAATAAACCAGCCAGCCGGAAGGGCCGAGCGCAGAAG
TGGTCCTGCAACTTTATCCGCCTCCATCCAGTCTATTAATTGTTGCCGGGAAGCTAGAGTAAGTAGTTCG
CCAGTTAATAGTTTGCGCAACGTTGTTGCCATTGCTACAGGCATCGTGGTGTCACGCTCGTCGTTTGGTA
TGGCTTCATTCAGCTCCGGTTCCCAACGATCAAGGCGAGTTACATGATCCCCCATGTTGTGCAAAAAAGC
GGTTAGCTCCTTCGGTCCTCCGATCGTTGTCAGAAGTAAGTTGGCCGCAGTGTTATCACTCATGGTTATG
GCAGCACTGCATAATTCTCTTACTGTCATGCCATCCGTAAGATGCTTTTCTGTGACTGGTGAGTACTCAA
CCAAGTCATTCTGAGAATAGTGTATGCGGCGACCGAGTTGCTCTTGCCCGGCGTCAATACGGGATAATAC
CGCGCCACATAGCAGAACTTTAAAAGTGCTCATCATTGGAAAACGTTCTTCGGGGCGAAAACTCTCAAGG
ATCTTACCGCTGTTGAGATCCAGTTCGATGTAACCCACTCGTGCACCCAACTGATCTTCAGCATCTTTTA
CTTTCACCAGCGTTTCTGGGTGAGCAAAAACAGGAAGGCAAAATGCCGCAAAAAAGGGAATAAGGGCGAC
ACGGAAATGTTGAATACTCATACTCTTCCTTTTTCAATATTATTGAAGCATTTATCAGGGTTATTGTCTC
ATGAGCGGATACATATTTGAATGTATTTAGAAAAATAAACAAATAGGGGTTCCGCGCACATTTCCCCGAA
AAGTGCCACCTGACGTCTAAGAAACCATTATTATCATGACATTAACCTATAAAAATAGGCGTATCACGAG
GCCCTTTCGTC
