>Addgene plasmid #82383 | pCas15 | addgene partial sequence | sequence record 158783 | pBAD-R 5'-GATTTAATCTGTATCAGG-3'
ATCCTCTTCTGAGATGAGTTTTTGTTCGGGCCCAAGCTTCAAAAAAAGCACCGACTCGGTGCCACTTTTT
CAAGTTGATAACGGACTAGCCTTATTTTAACTTGCTATTTCTAGCTCTAAAACGCGAGGGCGAGGGCGAT
GAGCTAGCATTATACCTAGGACTGAGCTAGCTGTCAAGAATTCCGTTATTGATACAAAATTAACTCAAGA
AAAATAGTGTGAACTAAAAGATACAGTAGGATATTTTAATACAGCAATTTCATGCCTATTTGACGAATTT
CTAAGTATAGTAATAAAAACACTTGGAGTCAGTAAAAAAACGACTGTGTTTTAGTGCTTTAGAATGCAAA
GACAGGCGTCACTGTAAGCTGAAGATTTTTTAGCCGCTCTTTTTTTATTTTCATATAGCCTTTGAGATAT
TTTTCCTCACTATTCAAAATATTATATTTACTCAGTTTTTAAGTAATTAGCAGACAATTCTACATCATCA
TCTAGCTTATTGTGAGTCGATTCATTTTGTCGGGCTTCATTTGTGCTAGAAGCCCGTCCTTGTGAAACCA
ACCGAACTGCAGAACATTGCCGCGCCAGTACTGGATAAACCTCTGGATCTACTTGAATGCCTGAAGAAAT
CATGTCAGCACAAAGTTTGACTGTTTCCGCTGAAGATTGGATTTGAAACTTTGCTAATTCGGCTTGTTCT
CTTTCCAGTAGGGTAGTGCTGAAATCTCTACAGTTGCTGCCCACTTGACCACCGAGGGGCACAATAATGG
CACCGGAAAGAGCGTAGGAATTTGAACTCTCCC
