>Addgene plasmid #82383 | pCas15 | addgene partial sequence | sequence record 158864 | M13pUC-Rev 5'-AGCGGATAACAATTTCACACAGG-3'
ATTACGCCAGCTTAATTAAGTCAAGGGATGGAGAAAGCAAAATGAATAAACTGTTTACAGCAGCCCTTAG
TGGTCTATCATTTATCGTTGTTCAACAGGCAAAAAGTGAACCTGTATTTATTGATTTTGATTACCAGTAT
CGGTATGGTTATGAATATAATTACGACTATGATGACTATACCTATTACTACCACGCCAATGTCTACACCT
ATAGCGATGATTCGGTTGTATTCCCAGTCAAAGTACTCGTTAATGCTGCATGTCAACAACCACAATACCC
CATTGTATTAGGCTCTGAAGCAGATATAAGCAACGGTACAGATGTCTTGATCGAAGAATCTAATGTCATT
ATTGATAATGATTTCAGTACAAATTGCTCTGCTTTTACAGAAAAAAATGTCCTGCTACTCTGGGAAGAAA
ACGAGATAAAATAGGCGTCCCTTCTGGTTTTTCTTTCTGTAAAGCTGTACTGTTTAAAAATAGATCTTAA
ATTATAGAAGCACTTTGACTTTATTTTCGGATCCACCTTTTCGGGGAAATGTGCGCGGAACCCCTATTTG
TTTATTTTTCTAAATACATTCAAATATGTATCCGCTCATGAATTAATTCTTAGAAAAACTCATCGAGCAT
CAAATGAAACTGCAATTTATTCATATCAGGATTATCAATACCATATTTTTGAAAAAGCCGTTTCTGTAAT
GAAGGAGAAAACTCACCGAGGCAGTTCCATAGGATGGCAAGATCCTGGTATCGGTCTGCGATTCCGACTC
GTCCAACATCAATACAACCTATTAATTTCCCCTCGTCAAAAATAAGGTTATCAAGTGAGAAATCACCATG
AGTGACGACTGAATCCGGTGAGAATGGCAAA
